>Addgene plasmid #120677 | Smp_008320-Cd4-bio-His | addgene full sequence | sequence record 234072 | Addgene NGS Result
GACATTGATTATTGACTAGTTATTAATAGTAATCAATTACGGGGTCATTAGTTCATAGCCCATATATGGA
GTTCCGCGTTACATAACTTACGGTAAATGGCCCGCCTGGCTGACCGCCCAACGACCCCCGCCCATTGACG
TCAATAATGACGTATGTTCCCATAGTAACGCCAATAGGGACTTTCCATTGACGTCAATGGGTGGAGTATT
TACGGTAAACTGCCCACTTGGCAGTACATCAAGTGTATCATATGCCAAGTCCGCCCCCTATTGACGTCAA
TGACGGTAAATGGCCCGCCTGGCATTATGCCCAGTACATGACCTTACGGGACTTTCCTACTTGGCAGTAC
ATCTACGTATTAGTCATCGCTATTACCATGGTGATGCGGTTTTGGCAGTACACCAATGGGCGTGGATAGC
GGTTTGACTCACGGGGATTTCCAAGTCTCCACCCCATTGACGTCAATGGGAGTTTGTTTTGGCACCAAAA
TCAACGGGACTTTCCAAAATGTCGTAATAACCCCGCCCCGTTGACGCAAATGGGCGGTAGGCGTGTACGG
TGGGAGGTCTATATAAGCAGAGCTCGTTTAGTGAACCGTCAGATCCTCACTCTCTTCCGCATCGCTGTCT
GCGAGGGCCAGCTGTTGGGCTCGCGGTTGAGGACAAACTCTTCGCGGTCTTTCCAGTACTCTTGGATCGG
AAACCCGTCGGCCTCCGAACGGTACTCCGCCACCGAGGGACCTGAGCGAGTCCGCATCGACCGGATCGGA
AAACCTCTCGAGAAAGGCGTCTAACCAGTCACAGTCGCAAGGTAGGCTGAGCACCGTGGCGGGCGGCAGC
GGGTGGCGGTCGGGGTTGTTTCTGGCGGAGGTGCTGCTGATGATGTAATTAAAGTAGGCGGTCTTGAGAC
GGCGGATGGTCGAGGTGAGGTGTGGCAGGCTTGAGATCCAGCTGTTGGGGTGAGTACTCCCTCTCAAAAG
CGGGCATTACTTCTGCGCTAAGATTGTCAGTTTCCAAAAACGAGGAGGATTTGATATTCACCTGGCCCGA
TCTGGCCATACACTTGAGTGACAATGACATCCACTTTGCCTTTCTCTCCACAGGTGTCCACTCCCAGGTC
CAAGTTTGCCACCATGGAGTTTCAGACCCAGGTACTCATGTCCCTGCTGCTCTGCATGTCTGGTGCGGCC
GCCGATAAGGCCTGCTGCCTGATCAGAGCCGTGTACGACAGCAAGGACCTGGCCATCATCGACAAGGGCG
TGGACGACCTGCAGAGCAGAGCCGACCGGGACAGCCAGCGGTGCATCGTGCAGAGCCTGAACGAGATCTT
CCCCGGCCTGCACGTGATCGGCGAGGAAGGCGACCTGGACCCCGGCAACCTGCCCAGAAGCACCGAGCTG
AACCTGGCCGTGCTGGAATACCAGTGCCCCCCTGAGCTGAAGGACTGCAGCCTGGACGACATCGTCGTGT
GGGTGGACCCCCTGGACGGCACCAAAGAGTTCACCGAGGGCCTGATCGAGTTCGTGACCGTGCTGATCGG
CATCAGCCTGGCCGGCAAGCCTGTGGGCGGAGTGATCGCCCAGCCCTTCTACAAGGCCAACCCCACCGCC
AACACCACCGACCCCAACTACACCACCCGGATCGTGTGGGGCCTCGTGGGCCTGGGCGTGTTCGGAGTGA
ACCCCCTGCTGCCCAGCAGCAAGCTGCCCTACCCCATCAACCAGAACGCCCAGAAGCTGACCAGCCCCCA
CATCATCGTGGTCACCCGGTCCCACAGAAGCCTGACCCACGACTTCGTGGACGGCGCCTTCTACCCCACC
GAGGTGCTGAGAGCCGGCGGATGCGGCTACAAGGTGCTGGTGCTGCTGGAAGGCAGAGCCCACGTGTACG
TGTTCCCAAGTCAGGGCACCAAGAAATGGGACACCTGTGCCCCCGAGGCCGTGCTGAGGGCCTCTGGCGG
AATCCTGACCGACCTGACCGGCCAGCCCTATAAGTACGACCTGAACGCCAAGCACGACAACCTGCGGGGC
ATCCTGGCCACCCCTGTGGCCGATTGGCTGCCCAGCTACGTGTCCTGCCTGCCCAAAGAGGTGCTGGACG
ACTTCAGCGCCAGAGATGGCGCGCCGTCGACCTCCATCACGGCCTATAAGAGTGAGGGGGAGTCAGCGGA
GTTCTCCTTCCCACTCAACCTTGGAGAGGAAAGCCTGCAGGGAGAGTTGAGATGGAAGGCAGAGAAGGCT
CCTTCTTCCCAGTCCTGGATCACCTTCTCCCTAAAGAACCAAAAGGTGTCTGTGCAGAAGTCTACTAGCA
ACCCCAAGTTCCAGCTGTCCGAAACGCTCCCACTCACCCTTCAGATACCCCAGGTCTCCCTTCAGTTTGC
TGGTTCTGGCAACCTGACCCTGACTCTGGACAGAGGGATACTGTATCAGGAAGTGAACCTGGTGGTGATG
AAAGTGACTCAGCCCGACAGCAACACTTTGACCTGTGAGGTGATGGGACCCACCTCACCCAAGATGAGAC
TGATCTTGAAGCAGGAGAATCAGGAGGCCAGGGTCTCCAGGCAGGAGAAAGTGATTCAAGTGCAGGCCCC
TGAAGCAGGGGTGTGGCAATGTCTACTGAGTGAAGGTGAAGAGGTCAAGATGGACTCCAAGATCCAGGTT
TTATCCAAAGGGTTGAATTCCGGCAGCCTGCACCACATCCTGGACGCCCAGAAGATGCTGTGGAACCACA
GGGACAGGAACCTGCCTCCTCTGGCCCCTCTGGGCCCCCACCACCATCACCACCATTGAGTCTAGACACG
TGATTAATTAAGGATCCCCCGACCTCGACCTCTGGCTAATAAAGGAAATTTATTTTCATTGCAATAGTGT
GTTGGAATTTTTTGTGTCTCTCACTCGGAAGGACATATGGGAGGGCAAATCATTTGGTCGAGATCCCTCG
GAGATCTCTAGCTAGAGGATCGATCCCCGCCCCGGACGAACTAAACCTGACTACGACATCTCTGCCCCTT
CTTCGCGGGGCAGTGCATGTAATCCCTTCAGTTGGTTGGTACAACTTGCCAACTGGGCCCTGTTCCACAT
GTGACACGGGGGGGGACCAAACACAAAGGGGTTCTCTGACTGTAGTTGACATCCTTATAAATGGATGTGC
ACATTTGCCAACACTGAGTGGCTTTCATCCTGGAGCAGACTTTGCAGTCTGTGGACTGCAACACAACATT
GCCTTTATGTGTAACTCTTGGCTGAAGCTCTTACACCAATGCTGGGGGACATGTACCTCCCAGGGGCCCA
GGAAGACTACGGGAGGCTACACCAACGTCAATCAGAGGGGCCTGTGTAGCTACCGATAAGCGGACCCTCA
AGAGGGCATTAGCAATAGTGTTTATAAGGCCCCCTTGTTAACCCTAAACGGGTAGCATATGCTTCCCGGG
TAGTAGTATATACTATCCAGACTAACCCTAATTCAATAGCATATGTTACCCAACGGGAAGCATATGCTAT
CGAATTAGGGTTAGTAAAAGGGTCCTAAGGAACAGCGATATCTCCCACCCCATGAGCTGTCACGGTTTTA
TTTACATGGGGTCAGGATTCCACGAGGGTAGTGAACCATTTTAGTCACAAGGGCAGTGGCTGAAGATCAA
GGAGCGGGCAGTGAACTCTCCTGAATCTTCGCCTGCTTCTTCATTCTCCTTCGTTTAGCTAATAGAATAA
CTGCTGAGTTGTGAACAGTAAGGTGTATGTGAGGTGCTCGAAAACAAGGTTTCAGGTGACGCCCCCAGAA
TAAAATTTGGACGGGGGGTTCAGTGGTGGCATTGTGCTATGACACCAATATAACCCTCACAAACCCCTTG
GGCAATAAATACTAGTGTAGGAATGAAACATTCTGAATATCTTTAACAATAGAAATCCATGGGGTGGGGA
CAAGCCGTAAAGACTGGATGTCCATCTCACACGAATTTATGGCTATGGGCAACACATAATCCTAGTGCAA
TATGATACTGGGGTTATTAAGATGTGTCCCAGGCAGGGACCAAGACAGGTGAACCATGTTGTTACACTCT
ATTTGTAACAAGGGGAAAGAGAGTGGACGCCGACAGCAGCGGACTCCACTGGTTGTCTCTAACACCCCCG
AAAATTAAACGGGGCTCCACGCCAATGGGGCCCATAAACAAAGACAAGTGGCCACTCTTTTTTTTGAAAT
TGTGGAGTGGGGGCACGCGTCAGCCCCCACACGCCGCCCTGCGGTTTTGGACTGTAAAATAAGGGTGTAA
TAACTTGGCTGATTGTAACCCCGCTAACCACTGCGGTCAAACCACTTGCCCACAAAACCACTAATGGCAC
CCCGGGGAATACCTGCATAAGTAGGTGGGCGGGCCAAGATAGGGGCGCGATTGCTGCGATCTGGAGGACA
AATTACACACACTTGCGCCTGAGCGCCAAGCACAGGGTTGTTGGTCCTCATATTCACGAGGTCGCTGAGA
GCACGGTGGGCTAATGTTGCCATGGGTAGCATATACTACCCAAATATCTGGATAGCATATGCTATCCTAA
TCTATATCTGGGTAGCATAGGCTATCCTAATCTATATCTGGGTAGCATATGCTATCCTAATCTATATCTG
GGTAGTATATGCTATCCTAATTTATATCTGGGTAGCATAGGCTATCCTAATCTATATCTGGGTAGCATAT
GCTATCCTAATCTATATCTGGGTAGTATATGCTATCCTAATCTGTATCCGGGTAGCATATGCTATCCTAA
TAGAGATTAGGGTAGTATATGCTATCCTAATTTATATCTGGGTAGCATATACTACCCAAATATCTGGATA
GCATATGCTATCCTAATCTATATCTGGGTAGCATATGCTATCCTAATCTATATCTGGGTAGCATAGGCTA
TCCTAATCTATATCTGGGTAGCATATGCTATCCTAATCTATATCTGGGTAGTATATGCTATCCTAATTTA
TATCTGGGTAGCATAGGCTATCCTAATCTATATCTGGGTAGCATATGCTATCCTAATCTATATCTGGGTA
GTATATGCTATCCTAATCTGTATCCGGGTAGCATATGCTATCCTCATGATAAGCTGTCAAACATGAGAAT
TTTCTTGAAGACGAAAGGGCCTCGTGATACGCCTATTTTTATAGGTTAATGTCATGATAATAATGGTTTC
TTAGACGTCAGGTGGCACTTTTCGGGGAAATGTGCGCGGAACCCCTATTTGTTTATTTTTCTAAATACAT
TCAAATATGTATCCGCTCATGAGACAATAACCCTGATAAATGCTTCAATAATATTGAAAAAGGAAGAGTA
TGAGTATTCAACATTTCCGTGTCGCCCTTATTCCCTTTTTTGCGGCATTTTGCCTTCCTGTTTTTGCTCA
CCCAGAAACGCTGGTGAAAGTAAAAGATGCTGAAGATCAGTTGGGTGCACGAGTGGGTTACATCGAACTG
GATCTCAACAGCGGTAAGATCCTTGAGAGTTTTCGCCCCGAAGAACGTTTTCCAATGATGAGCACTTTTA
AAGTTCTGCTATGTGGCGCGGTATTATCCCGTGTTGACGCCGGGCAAGAGCAACTCGGTCGCCGCATACA
CTATTCTCAGAATGACTTGGTTGAGTACTCACCAGTCACAGAAAAGCATCTTACGGATGGCATGACAGTA
AGAGAATTATGCAGTGCTGCCATAACCATGAGTGATAACACTGCGGCCAACTTACTTCTGACAACGATCG
GAGGACCGAAGGAGCTAACCGCTTTTTTGCACAACATGGGGGATCATGTAACTCGCCTTGATCGTTGGGA
ACCGGAGCTGAATGAAGCCATACCAAACGACGAGCGTGACACCACGATGCCTGCAGCAATGGCAACAACG
TTGCGCAAACTATTAACTGGCGAACTACTTACTCTAGCTTCCCGGCAACAATTAATAGACTGGATGGAGG
CGGATAAAGTTGCAGGACCACTTCTGCGCTCGGCCCTTCCGGCTGGCTGGTTTATTGCTGATAAATCTGG
AGCCGGTGAGCGTGGGTCTCGCGGTATCATTGCAGCACTGGGGCCAGATGGTAAGCCCTCCCGTATCGTA
GTTATCTACACGACGGGGAGTCAGGCAACTATGGATGAACGAAATAGACAGATCGCTGAGATAGGTGCCT
CACTGATTAAGCATTGGTAACTGTCAGACCAAGTTTACTCATATATACTTTAGATTGATTTAAAACTTCA
TTTTTAATTTAAAAGGATCTAGGTGAAGATCCTTTTTGATAATCTCATGACCAAAATCCCTTAACGTGAG
TTTTCGTTCCACTGAGCGTCAGACCCCGTAGAAAAGATCAAAGGATCTTCTTGAGATCCTTTTTTTCTGC
GCGTAATCTGCTGCTTGCAAACAAAAAAACCACCGCTACCAGCGGTGGTTTGTTTGCCGGATCAAGAGCT
ACCAACTCTTTTTCCGAAGGTAACTGGCTTCAGCAGAGCGCAGATACCAAATACTGTTCTTCTAGTGTAG
CCGTAGTTAGGCCACCACTTCAAGAACTCTGTAGCACCGCCTACATACCTCGCTCTGCTAATCCTGTTAC
CAGTGGCTGCTGCCAGTGGCGATAAGTCGTGTCTTACCGGGTTGGACTCAAGACGATAGTTACCGGATAA
GGCGCAGCGGTCGGGCTGAACGGGGGGTTCGTGCACACAGCCCAGCTTGGAGCGAACGACCTACACCGAA
CTGAGATACCTACAGCGTGAGCTATGAGAAAGCGCCACGCTTCCCGAAGGGAGAAAGGCGGACAGGTATC
CGGTAAGCGGCAGGGTCGGAACAGGAGAGCGCACGAGGGAGCTTCCAGGGGGAAACGCCTGGTATCTTTA
TAGTCCTGTCGGGTTTCGCCACCTCTGACTTGAGCGTCGATTTTTGTGATGCTCGTCAGGGGGGCGGAGC
CTATGGAAAAACGCCAGCAACGCGGCCTTTTTACGGTTCCTGGCCTTTTGCTGGCCTTTTGCTCACATGT
TCTTTCCTGCGTTATCCCCTGATTCTGTGGATAACCGTATTACCGCCTTTGAGTGAGCTGATACCGCTCG
CCGCAGCCGAACGACCGAGCGCAGCGAGTCAGTGAGCGAGGAAGCGGAAGAGCGCCCAATACGCAAACCG
CCTCTCCCCGCGCGTTGGCCGATTCATTAATGCAGCTGGCACGACAGGTTTCCCGACTGGAAAGCGGGCA
GTGAGCGCAACGCAATTAATGTGAGTTAGCTCACTCATTAGGCACCCCAGGCTTTACACTTTATGCTTCC
GGCTCGTATGTTGTGTGGAATTGTGAGCGGATAACAATTTCACACAGGAAACAGCTATGACCATGATTAC
GCCAAGCTCTAGCTAGAGGTCGACCAATTCTCATGTTTGACAGCTTATCATCGCAGATCCGGGCAACGTT
GTTGCCATTGCTGCAGGCGCAGAACTGGTAGGTATGGAAGATCTATACATTGAATCAATATTGGCAATTA
GCCATATTAGTCATTGGTTATATAGCATAAATCAATATTGGCTATTGGCCATTGCATACGTTGTATCTAT
ATCATAATATGTACATTTATATTGGCTCATGTCCAATATGACCGCCATGTT
Features (pLannotate 1.2.2; 18 found; start..end, strand, type, name):
      1..380     +  enhancer       CMV enhancer: human cytomegalovirus immediate early enhancer
    382..581     +  promoter       CMV promoter: human cytomegalovirus (CMV) immediate early promoter
    649..687     +  misc_feature   Ad SA (fragment): adenovirus major late transcript splice acceptor (Friedrich and Soriano, 1991)
    720..929     -  CDS            PTP (fragment): TERM_ADE02 - Experimental evidence at protein level: Swiss-Prot protein existence level 1. Protein covalently bound to the viral DNA that acts as a primer for viral genomic replication by DNA strand displacement. Assembles on the viral origin of replication in an initiation complex with viral polymerase, DBP, host NFIA and host POU2F1/OCT1. During initiation, the polymerase covalently couples the first dCTP with Ser- 580 of pTP. The terminal protein stimulates the template activity over 20 fold compared to protein-free templates. Neo-synthesized viral genomes are linked to two preterminal prot
    960..1049    +  intron         chimeric intron (fragment): chimera between introns from adenovirus and immunoglobulin heavy chain genes
   1068..1114    +  CDS            IgH signal sequence (fragment): signal sequence from the mouse immunoglobulin heavy chain variable region
   2118..2678    +  CDS            Cd4 (fragment): CD4_RAT - Experimental evidence at protein level: Swiss-Prot protein existence level 1. Integral membrane glycoprotein that plays an essential role in the immune response and serves multiple functions in responses against both external and internal offenses. In T-cells, functions primarily as a coreceptor for MHC class II molecule:peptide complex. The antigens presented by class II peptides are derived from extracellular proteins while class I peptides are derived from cytosolic proteins. Interacts simultaneously with the T-cell receptor (TCR) and the MHC class II presented by antigen presenti
   2838..2893    +  polyA_signal   β-globin poly(A) signal: rabbit β-globin polyadenylation signal (Gil and Proudfoot, 1987)
   3407..5088    -  rep_origin     oriP (fragment): Epstein-Barr virus oriP replication origin (Yates et al., 2000)
   5215..5319    +  promoter       AmpR promoter: bla
   5320..6180    +  CDS            AmpR: β-lactamase; bla; confers resistance to ampicillin, carbenicillin, and related antibiotics
   6351..6939    +  rep_origin     ori: high-copy-number ColE1/pMB1/pBR322/pUC origin of replication
   7122..7214    +  CDS            lacI (fragment): lac repressor; lacI; The lac repressor binds to the lac operator to inhibit transcription in E. coli. This inhibition can be relieved by adding lactose or isopropyl-β-D-thiogalactopyranoside (IPTG).
   7227..7248    +  protein_bind   CAP binding site: CAP binding activates transcription in the presence of cAMP. E. coli catabolite activator protein
   7263..7293    +  promoter       lac promoter: promoter for the E. coli lac operon
   7301..7317    +  protein_bind   lac operator: The lac repressor binds to the lac operator to inhibit transcription in E. coli. This inhibition can be relieved by adding lactose or isopropyl-β-D-thiogalactopyranoside (IPTG). lac repressor encoded by lacI
   7387..7403    +  promoter       tet promoter (fragment): E. coli promoter for tetracycline efflux protein gene
   7413..7438    -  CDS            bla(M) (fragment): β-lactamase lacking the signal sequence; bla(M); allows cytosolic expression of β-lactamase
