[The description below was written by a language model from this plasmid's Addgene catalogue record and pLannotate feature annotations shown in this document.]
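Description:
Smp_008320-Cd4-bio-His is a mammalian expression plasmid built on the pTT3 backbone for producing a recombinant, secreted form of the Schistosoma mansoni protein Smp_008320. It is maintained in E. coli as a high-copy plasmid through a ColE1/pUC-type origin and selected with ampicillin via the β-lactamase gene. The backbone also carries a partial Epstein-Barr virus oriP, an element that supports episomal maintenance in cells supplying EBNA1 and is a typical feature of vectors used for high-yield transient expression. Short lac-derived fragments (partial lacI, CAP site, lac promoter and operator) are backbone remnants with no evident role in the expression cassette.

Transcription is driven by the human CMV immediate early enhancer and promoter, followed by adenovirus-derived leader and intron sequences (including a fragment that the automated annotation matches to the adenoviral terminal protein on the opposite strand), which generally improve mRNA processing and expression. A mouse immunoglobulin heavy chain signal sequence fragment lies just upstream of the insert region, consistent with routing the product into the secretory pathway. The roughly 925 bp Smp_008320 insert, cloned between retained NotI and AscI sites, is not itself annotated in the feature table but occupies the gap before the rat Cd4 fragment. That C-terminal tag comprises rat Cd4 domains 3 and 4, a biotinylation sequence and a 6xHis tag, giving an antibody-detectable spacer, a site for enzymatic biotinylation and streptavidin capture, and a handle for metal-affinity purification. A rabbit β-globin polyadenylation signal ends the transcript. The plasmid belongs to a library of S. mansoni cell-surface and secreted proteins used to search for early serological markers of infection.
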