Addgene plasmid #120677: Smp_008320-Cd4-bio-His
Purpose: Expression of recombinant S. mansoni protein
Depositing lab: Gavin Wright. Depositing organization: Wellcome Sanger Institute. Publication: A library of cell-surface and secreted proteins from Schistosoma mansoni identifies early serological markers of infection. Cécile Crosnier, Anna V. Protasio, Gabriel Rinaldi, Shona Wilson, Matthew Berriman, Gavin J. Wright. bioRXiv 10.1101/593616.
Backbone
  Vector backbone: pTT3
  Backbone manufacturer: Yves Durocher, NRC
  Backbone size w/o insert (bp): 6686
  Vector type: Mammalian Expression
Growth in bacteria
  Bacterial resistance: Ampicillin, 100 μg/mL
  Growth temperature: 37°C
  Growth strain: DH5alpha
  Copy number: High Copy
Gene/Insert
  Gene/Insert name: Smp_008320
  Species: Schistosoma mansoni
  Insert size (bp): 925
  Entrez Gene: Smp_008320 (a.k.a. Smp_008320)
  Promoter: CMV
  Tag / fusion protein: ratCd4(d3+4)-bio-6His (C terminal on backbone)
  Cloning method: Restriction Enzyme; 5′ cloning site NotI (not destroyed); 3′ cloning site AscI (not destroyed)
Terms and licenses: Academic/Nonprofit Terms; Industry Terms: Not Available to Industry
How to cite: Smp_008320-Cd4-bio-His was a gift from Gavin Wright (Addgene plasmid # 120677 ; http://n2t.net/addgene:120677 ; RRID:Addgene_120677)
